>Addgene plasmid #180562 | KTK_040 | addgene full sequence | sequence record 359512 | Addgene NGS Result
ATGGCAGCACTGCATAATTCTCTTACTGTCATGCCATCCGTAAGATGCTTTTCTGTGACTGGTGAGTACT
CAACCAAGTCATTCTGAGAATAGTGTATGCGGCGACCGAGTTGCTCTTGCCCGGCGTCAATACGGGATAA
TACCGCGCCACATAGCAGAACTTTAAAAGTGCTCATCATTGGAAAACGTTCTTCGGGGCGAAAACTCTCA
AGGATCTTACCGCTGTTGAGATCCAGTTCGATGTAACCCACTCGTGCACCCAACTGATCTTCAGCATCTT
TTACTTTCACCAGCGTTTCTGGGTGAGCAAAAACAGGAAGGCAAAATGCCGCAAAAAAGGGAATAAGGGC
GACACGGAAATGTTGAATACTCATACTCTTCCTTTTTCAATATTATTGAAGCATTTATCAGGGTTATTGT
CTCATGAGCGGATACATATTTGAATGTATTTAGAAAAATAAACAAATAGGGGTTCCGCGCACATTTCCCC
GAAAAGTGCCACCTGTCATGACCAAAATCCCTTAACGTGAGTTTTCGTTCCACTGAGCGTCAGACCCCGT
AGAAAAGATCAAAGGATCTTCTTGAGATCCTTTTTTTCTGCGCGTAATCTGCTGCTTGCAAACAAAAAAA
CCACCGCTACCAGCGGTGGTTTGTTTGCCGGATCAAGAGCTACCAACTCTTTTTCCGAAGGTAACTGGCT
TCAGCAGAGCGCAGATACCAAATACTGTTCTTCTAGTGTAGCCGTAGTTAGGCCACCACTTCAAGAACTC
TGTAGCACCGCCTACATACCTCGCTCTGCTAATCCTGTTACCAGTGGCTGCTGCCAGTGGCGATAAGTCG
TGTCTTACCGGGTTGGACTCAAGACGATAGTTACCGGATAAGGCGCAGCGGTCGGGCTGAACGGGGGGTT
CGTGCACACAGCCCAGCTTGGAGCGAACGACCTACACCGAACTGAGATACCTACAGCGTGAGCTATGAGA
AAGCGCCACGCTTCCCGAAGGGAGAAAGGCGGACAGGTATCCGGTAAGCGGCAGGGTCGGAACAGGAGAG
CGCACGAGGGAGCTTCCAGGGGGAAACGCCTGGTATCTTTATAGTCCTGTCGGGTTTCGCCACCTCTGAC
TTGAGCGTCGATTTTTGTGATGCTCGTCAGGGGGGCGGAGCCTATGGAAAAACGCCAGCAACGCGGCCTT
TTTACGGTTCCTGGCCTTTTGCTGGCCTTTTGCTCACATGTTCTTTCCTGCGTTATCCCCTGATTCTGTG
GATAACCGTAGTCGGTCTCATTCTTAACTCGGTACCAAATTCCAGAAAAGACACCCGAAAGGGTGTTTTT
TCGTTTTGGTCCAACGTGAGACCAAGATTATCAAAAAGGATCTTCACCTAGATCCTTTTAAATTAAAAAT
GAAGTTTTAAATCAATCTAAAGTATATATGAGTAAACTTGGTCTGACAGTTACCAATGCTTAATCAGTGA
GGCACCTATCTCAGCGATCTGTCTATTTCGTTCATCCATAGTTGCCTGACTCCCCGTCGTGTAGATAACT
ACGATACGGGAGGGCTTACCATCTGGCCCCAGTGCTGCAATGATACCGCGGGACCCACGCTCACCGGCTC
CAGATTTATCAGCAATAAACCAGCCAGCCGGAAGGGCCGAGCGCAGAAGTGGTCCTGCAACTTTATCCGC
CTCCATCCAGTCTATTAATTGTTGCCGGGAAGCTAGAGTAAGTAGTTCGCCAGTTAATAGTTTGCGCAAC
GTTGTTGCCATTGCTACAGGCATCGTGGTGTCACGCTCGTCGTTTGGTATGGCTTCATTCAGCTCCGGTT
CCCAACGATCAAGGCGAGTTACATGATCCCCCATGTTGTGCAAAAAAGCGGTTAGCTCCTTCGGTCCTCC
GATCGTTGTCAGAAGTAAGTTGGCCGCAGTGTTATCACTCATGGTT
Features (pLannotate 1.2.2; 3 found; start..end, strand, type, name):
    375..479     -  promoter       AmpR promoter: bla
    582..1170    +  rep_origin     ori: high-copy-number ColE1/pMB1/pBR322/pUC origin of replication
   1450..374     -  CDS            AmpR (across the origin): β-lactamase; bla; confers resistance to ampicillin, carbenicillin, and related antibiotics
