[The description below was written by a language model from this plasmid's Addgene catalogue record and pLannotate feature annotations shown in this document.]
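Description:
KTK_040 is a small bacterial entry (part-storage) vector from the Komagataeibacter Tool Kit, a modular cloning system built for assembling multigene constructs and programmed protein secretion in cellulose-producing bacteria. Its payload is a single synthetic part, the L3S2P24 terminator, a transcriptional terminator intended to be placed downstream of a coding sequence to end transcription and insulate neighbouring transcription units once parts are assembled. As an entry vector it carries no promoter-driven gene of interest. It serves as the source from which the terminator is taken for assembly with promoters, coding sequences and other parts into higher-level constructs. The record gives the cloning method only as restriction enzyme based and does not state the flanking sites.

The sequenced plasmid is about 1.9 kb, and automated annotation found only three features: a high-copy ColE1/pMB1/pUC-type origin of replication, and a β-lactamase (AmpR) coding sequence with its bla promoter, which confers ampicillin resistance for selection in E. coli. This agrees with the catalogue fields for ampicillin selection and high copy number. The terminator insert itself was not picked up by the annotation, presumably because it is short and synthetic, so its position is not defined in the feature table. The catalogue lists pSEVA331 as the backbone, but the annotated features show only a minimal pUC-style ampicillin-resistant plasmid and none of the features expected of a broad-host-range backbone. This discrepancy cannot be resolved from the record. In practice the plasmid appears to function as an E. coli propagation vector for the part rather than as an expression vector for Komagataeibacter.
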