Addgene plasmid #180562: KTK_040
Purpose: Entry vector containing L3S2P24 terminator
Depositing lab: Tom Ellis. Depositing organization: Imperial College London. Publication: Komagataeibacter Tool Kit (KTK): A Modular Cloning System for Multigene Constructs and Programmed Protein Secretion from Cellulose Producing Bacteria. Goosens VJ, Walker KT, Aragon SM, Singh A, Senthivel VR, Dekker L, Caro-Astorga J, Buat MLA, Song W, Lee KY, Ellis T. ACS Synth Biol. 2021 Dec 17;10(12):3422-3434. doi: 10.1021/acssynbio.1c00358. Epub 2021 Nov 12. PubMed 34767345.
Backbone
  Vector backbone: pSEVA331
  Vector type: Bacterial Expression
Growth in bacteria
  Bacterial resistance: Ampicillin, 100 μg/mL
  Growth temperature: 37°C
  Growth strain: DH5alpha
  Copy number: High Copy
Gene/Insert
  Gene/Insert name: L3S2P24 terminator
  Species: Synthetic
  Cloning method: Restriction Enzyme; 5′ cloning site unknown (unknown if destroyed)
Terms and licenses: Academic/Nonprofit Terms; Industry Terms: Not Available to Industry
Depositor comments: Read the preprint at https://www.biorxiv.org/content/10.1101/2021.06.09.447691v1.full
How to cite: KTK_040 was a gift from Tom Ellis (Addgene plasmid # 180562 ; http://n2t.net/addgene:180562 ; RRID:Addgene_180562)
